Addgene plasmid #179235: p23-puro-EGFP-FBL
Purpose: overexpression in human cells
Depositing lab: Ling-Ling Chen. Publication: lncRNA SLERT controls phase separation of FC/DFCs to facilitate Pol I transcription. Wu M, Xu G, Han C, Luan PF, Xing YH, Nan F, Yang LZ, Huang Y, Yang ZH, Shan L, Yang L, Liu J, Chen LL. Science. 2021 Jul 30;373(6554):547-555. doi: 10.1126/science.abf6582. PubMed 34326237.
Backbone
  Vector backbone: pHAGE-EF1a-IRES-ZsGreen
  Vector type: Mammalian Expression
Growth in bacteria
  Bacterial resistance: Ampicillin, 100 μg/mL
  Growth temperature: 37°C
  Growth strain: DH5alpha
  Copy number: High Copy
Gene/Insert
  Gene/Insert name: FBL
  Species: H. sapiens (human)
  Entrez Gene: FBL (a.k.a. FIB, FLRN, Nop1, RNU3IP1)
  Tag / fusion protein: EGFP (N terminal on insert)
  Cloning method: Restriction Enzyme; 5′ cloning site unknown (unknown if destroyed)
Terms and licenses: Academic/Nonprofit Terms; Industry Terms: Not Available to Industry
How to cite: p23-puro-EGFP-FBL was a gift from Ling-Ling Chen (Addgene plasmid # 179235 ; http://n2t.net/addgene:179235 ; RRID:Addgene_179235)
