[The description below was written by a language model from this plasmid's Addgene catalogue record and pLannotate feature annotations shown in this document.]
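Description:
p23-puro-EGFP-FBL is a 9,970 nt HIV-1-based lentiviral expression plasmid, derived from the pHAGE-EF1a-IRES-ZsGreen backbone, for overexpressing EGFP-tagged human fibrillarin (FBL) in human cells. The catalogue lists it simply as a mammalian expression vector. The feature table, however, shows a full lentiviral transfer cassette: a truncated 5' LTR, the Ψ packaging signal with an adjoining gag fragment, the Rev response element, the cPPT/CTS, and a self-inactivating ΔU3 3' LTR. With these elements the cassette could be packaged into viral particles and integrated into target cells when helper functions are supplied in trans. In bacteria the plasmid is maintained through a high-copy ColE1/pUC-type origin and selected with ampicillin via the β-lactamase gene. Short lac, SV40 and nef fragments annotated in the backbone appear to be vector remnants.

Between the LTRs, the constitutive human EF-1α promoter drives a bicistronic transcript. The first open reading frame is EGFP joined at its C-terminus, through a short multiple-cloning-site remnant, to the FBL coding sequence, giving an N-terminally EGFP-tagged fibrillarin. FBL is an S-adenosylmethionine-dependent methyltransferase that carries out guide-RNA-directed 2'-O-methylation of pre-ribosomal RNA. An EMCV IRES follows and allows translation of puromycin N-acetyltransferase from the same mRNA. Puromycin resistance has therefore replaced the ZsGreen reporter named in the parental backbone, and drug selection is coupled to expression of the fusion. A WPRE downstream enhances transcript expression. The stated purpose is overexpression in human cells. The fluorescent fusion would let FBL be visualised in live or fixed cells, in keeping with the associated study of nucleolar organisation and Pol I transcription.
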