Features (pLannotate 1.2.2; 26 found; start..end, strand, type, name):
    377..634     +  LTR            5' LTR (truncated): truncated 5' long terminal repeat (LTR) from HIV-1
    681..806     +  misc_feature   HIV-1 Ψ: packaging signal of human immunodeficiency virus type 1
    790..1128    +  CDS            HIV-1 gag (fragment): gag protein from human immunodeficiency virus 1; gag
   1303..1536    +  misc_feature   RRE: The Rev response element (RRE) of HIV-1 allows for Rev-dependent mRNA export from the nucleus to the cytoplasm.
   1913..2013    +  CDS            Rev (fragment): human immunodeficiency virus 1 (HIV-1) Rev protein; rev; enhances nuclear export of unspliced and incompletely spliced viral mRNAs
   2058..2175    +  misc_feature   cPPT/CTS: central polypurine tract and central termination sequence of HIV-1
   2223..3401    +  promoter       EF-1α promoter: strong constitutive promoter for human elongation factor EF-1α
   3427..4143    +  CDS            EGFP: EGFP is a basic (constitutively fluorescent) green fluorescent protein published in 1996, derived from Aequorea victoria. It is reported to be a rapidly-maturing weak dimer with moderate acid sensitivity.
   4144..4172    +  misc_feature   MCS (fragment): multiple cloning site
   4174..5136    +  CDS            FBL: FBRL_HUMAN - Also known as FIB1, FLRN. Experimental evidence at protein level: Swiss-Prot protein existence level 1. S-adenosyl-L-methionine-dependent methyltransferase that has the ability to methylate both RNAs and proteins (PubMed:24352239, PubMed:30540930, PubMed:32017898). Involved in pre-rRNA processing by catalyzing the site-specific 2'-hydroxyl methylation of ribose moieties in pre-ribosomal RNA (PubMed:30540930). Site specificity is provided by a guide RNA that base pairs with the substrate (By similarity). Methylation occurs at a characteristic distance from the sequence involved in
   5149..5722    +  misc_feature   IRES: internal ribosome entry site (IRES) of the encephalomyocarditis virus (EMCV)
   5742..6341    +  CDS            PuroR: puromycin N-acetyltransferase; pac from Streptomyces alboniger; confers resistance to puromycin
   6360..6948    +  misc_feature   WPRE: woodchuck hepatitis virus posttranscriptional regulatory element
   6956..7021    +  CDS            nef (fragment): NEF_HV1Z2 - Experimental evidence at protein level: Swiss-Prot protein existence level 1. Extracellular Nef protein targets CD4(+) T-lymphocytes for apoptosis by interacting with CXCR4 surface receptors. From Human immunodeficiency virus type 1 group M subtype D (isolate Z2/CDC-Z34) (HIV-1).
   7023..7256    +  LTR            3' LTR (ΔU3): self-inactivating 3' long terminal repeat (LTR) from HIV-1
   7461..7565    +  promoter       AmpR promoter: bla
   7566..8426    +  CDS            AmpR: β-lactamase; bla; confers resistance to ampicillin, carbenicillin, and related antibiotics
   8597..9185    +  rep_origin     ori: high-copy-number ColE1/pMB1/pBR322/pUC origin of replication
   9368..9422    +  CDS            lacI (fragment): lac repressor; lacI; The lac repressor binds to the lac operator to inhibit transcription in E. coli. This inhibition can be relieved by adding lactose or isopropyl-β-D-thiogalactopyranoside (IPTG).
   9428..9521    +  rep_origin     SV40 ori (fragment): SV40 origin of replication
   9546..9583    +  CDS            lacI (fragment): lac repressor; lacI; The lac repressor binds to the lac operator to inhibit transcription in E. coli. This inhibition can be relieved by adding lactose or isopropyl-β-D-thiogalactopyranoside (IPTG).
   9596..9617    +  protein_bind   CAP binding site: CAP binding activates transcription in the presence of cAMP. E. coli catabolite activator protein
   9632..9662    +  promoter       lac promoter: promoter for the E. coli lac operon
   9670..9686    +  protein_bind   lac operator: The lac repressor binds to the lac operator to inhibit transcription in E. coli. This inhibition can be relieved by adding lactose or isopropyl-β-D-thiogalactopyranoside (IPTG). lac repressor encoded by lacI
   9720..9803    +  polyA_signal   SV40 poly(A) signal (fragment): SV40 polyadenylation signal
   9970..329     +  CDS            nef (fragment) (across the origin): NEF_HV1BR - Experimental evidence at protein level: Swiss-Prot protein existence level 1. Extracellular Nef protein targets CD4(+) T-lymphocytes for apoptosis by interacting with CXCR4 surface receptors (PubMed:14990729). From Human immunodeficiency virus type 1 group M subtype B (isolate BRU/LAI) (HIV-1).
>Addgene plasmid #179235 | p23-puro-EGFP-FBL | addgene full sequence | sequence record 355916 | Addgene NGS Result
TGGAAGGGCTAATTCACTCCCAAAGAAGACAAGATATCCTTGATCTGTGGATCTACCACACACAAGGCTA
CTTCCCTGATTAGCAGAACTACACACCAGGGCCAGGGGTCAGATATCCACTGACCTTTGGATGGTGCTAC
AAGCTAGTACCAGTTGAGCCAGATAAGGTAGAAGAGGCCAATAAAGGAGAGAACACCAGCTTGTTACACC
CTGTGAGCCTGCATGGGATGGATGACCCGGAGAGAGAAGTGTTAGAGTGGAGGTTTGACAGCCGCCTAGC
ATTTCATCACGTGGCCCGAGAGCTGCATCCGGAGTACTTCAAGAACTGCTGATATCGAGCTTGCTACAAG
GGACTTTCCGCTGGGGACTTTCCAGGGAGGCGTGGCCTGGGCGGGACTGGGGAGTGGCGAGCCCTCAGAT
CCTGCATATAAGCAGCTGCTTTTTGCCTGTACTGGGTCTCTCTGGTTAGACCAGATCTGAGCCTGGGAGC
TCTCTGGCTAACTAGGGAACCCACTGCTTAAGCCTCAATAAAGCTTGCCTTGAGTGCTTCAAGTAGTGTG
TGCCCGTCTGTTGTGTGACTCTGGTAACTAGAGATCCCTCAGACCCTTTTAGTCAGTGTGGAAAATCTCT
AGCAGTGGCGCCCGAACAGGGACTTGAAAGCGAAAGGGAAACCAGAGGAGCTCTCTCGACGCAGGACTCG
GCTTGCTGAAGCGCGCACGGCAAGAGGCGAGGGGCGGCGACTGGTGAGTACGCCAAAAATTTTGACTAGC
GGAGGCTAGAAGGAGAGAGATGGGTGCGAGAGCGTCAGTATTAAGCGGGGGAGAATTAGATCGCGATGGG
AAAAAATTCGGTTAAGGCCAGGGGGAAAGAAAAAATATAAATTAAAACATATAGTATGGGCAAGCAGGGA
GCTAGAACGATTCGCAGTTAATCCTGGCCTGTTAGAAACATCAGAAGGCTGTAGACAAATACTGGGACAG
CTACAACCATCCCTTCAGACAGGATCAGAAGAACTTAGATCATTATATAATACAGTAGCAACCCTCTATT
GTGTGCATCAAAGGATAGAGATAAAAGACACCAAGGAAGCTTTAGACAAGATAGAGGAAGAGCAAAACAA
AAGTAAGACCACCGCACAGCAAGCGGCCGGCCGCTGATCTTCAGACCTGGAGGAGGAGATATGAGGGACA
ATTGGAGAAGTGAATTATATAAATATAAAGTAGTAAAAATTGAACCATTAGGAGTAGCACCCACCAAGGC
AAAGAGAAGAGTGGTGCAGAGAGAAAAAAGAGCAGTGGGAATAGGAGCTTTGTTCCTTGGGTTCTTGGGA
GCAGCAGGAAGCACTATGGGCGCAGCGTCAATGACGCTGACGGTACAGGCCAGACAATTATTGTCTGGTA
TAGTGCAGCAGCAGAACAATTTGCTGAGGGCTATTGAGGCGCAACAGCATCTGTTGCAACTCACAGTCTG
GGGCATCAAGCAGCTCCAGGCAAGAATCCTGGCTGTGGAAAGATACCTAAAGGATCAACAGCTCCTGGGG
ATTTGGGGTTGCTCTGGAAAACTCATTTGCACCACTGCTGTGCCTTGGAATGCTAGTTGGAGTAATAAAT
CTCTGGAACAGATTTGGAATCACACGACCTGGATGGAGTGGGACAGAGAAATTAACAATTACACAAGCTT
AATACACTCCTTAATTGAAGAATCGCAAAACCAGCAAGAAAAGAATGAACAAGAATTATTGGAATTAGAT
AAATGGGCAAGTTTGTGGAATTGGTTTAACATAACAAATTGGCTGTGGTATATAAAATTATTCATAATGA
TAGTAGGAGGCTTGGTAGGTTTAAGAATAGTTTTTGCTGTACTTTCTATAGTGAATAGAGTTAGGCAGGG
ATATTCACCATTATCGTTTCAGACCCACCTCCCAACCCCGAGGGGACCCGACAGGCCCGAAGGAATAGAA
GAAGAAGGTGGAGAGAGAGACAGAGACAGATCCATTCGATTAGTGAACGGATCTCGACGGTATCGCCGAA
TTCACAAATGGCAGTATTCATCCACAATTTTAAAAGAAAAGGGGGGATTGGGGGGTACAGTGCAGGGGAA
AGAATAGTAGACATAATAGCAACAGACATACAAACTAAAGAATTACAAAAACAAATTACAAAAATTCAAA
ATTTTCGGGTTTATTACAGGGACAGCAGAGATCCAGTTTGGACTAGTCGTGAGGCTCCGGTGCCCGTCAG
TGGGCAGAGCGCACATCGCCCACAGTCCCCGAGAAGTTGGGGGGAGGGGTCGGCAATTGAACCGGTGCCT
AGAGAAGGTGGCGCGGGGTAAACTGGGAAAGTGATGTCGTGTACTGGCTCCGCCTTTTTCCCGAGGGTGG
GGGAGAACCGTATATAAGTGCAGTAGTCGCCGTGAACGTTCTTTTTCGCAACGGGTTTGCCGCCAGAACA
CAGGTAAGTGCCGTGTGTGGTTCCCGCGGGCCTGGCCTCTTTACGGGTTATGGCCCTTGCGTGCCTTGAA
TTACTTCCACCTGGCTGCAGTACGTGATTCTTGATCCCGAGCTTCGGGTTGGAAGTGGGTGGGAGAGTTC
GAGGCCTTGCGCTTAAGGAGCCCCTTCGCCTCGTGCTTGAGTTGAGGCCTGGCCTGGGCGCTGGGGCCGC
CGCGTGCGAATCTGGTGGCACCTTCGCGCCTGTCTCGCTGCTTTCGATAAGTCTCTAGCCATTTAAAATT
TTTGATGACCTGCTGCGACGCTTTTTTTCTGGCAAGATAGTCTTGTAAATGCGGGCCAAGATCTGCACAC
TGGTATTTCGGTTTTTGGGGCCGCGGGCGGCGACGGGGCCCGTGCGTCCCAGCGCACATGTTCGGCGAGG
CGGGGCCTGCGAGCGCGGCCACCGAGAATCGGACGGGGGTAGTCTCAAGCTGGCCGGCCTGCTCTGGTGC
CTGGCCTCGCGCCGCCGTGTATCGCCCCGCCCTGGGCGGCAAGGCTGGCCCGGTCGGCACCAGTTGCGTG
AGCGGAAAGATGGCCGCTTCCCGGCCCTGCTGCAGGGAGCTCAAAATGGAGGACGCGGCGCTCGGGAGAG
CGGGCGGGTGAGTCACCCACACAAAGGAAAAGGGCCTTTCCGTCCTCAGCCGTCGCTTCATGTGACTCCA
CGGAGTACCGGGCGCCGTCCAGGCACCTCGATTAGTTCTCGAGCTTTTGGAGTACGTCGTCTTTAGGTTG
GGGGGAGGGGTTTTATGCGATGGAGTTTCCCCACACTGAGTGGGTGGAGACTGAAGTTAGGCCAGCTTGG
CACTTGATGTAATTCTCCTTGGAATTTGCCCTTTTTGAGTTTGGATCTTGGTTCATTCTCAAGCCTCAGA
CAGTGGTTCAAAGTTTTTTTCTTCCATTTCAGGTGTCGTGAAGCGGCCGCACCGGTCTGCAGCTAGATGG
TGAGCAAGGGCGAGGAGCTGTTCACCGGGGTGGTGCCCATCCTGGTCGAGCTGGACGGCGACGTAAACGG
CCACAAGTTCAGCGTGTCCGGCGAGGGCGAGGGCGATGCCACCTACGGCAAGCTGACCCTGAAGTTCATC
TGCACCACCGGCAAGCTGCCCGTGCCCTGGCCCACCCTCGTGACCACCCTGACCTACGGCGTGCAGTGCT
TCAGCCGCTACCCCGACCACATGAAGCAGCACGACTTCTTCAAGTCCGCCATGCCCGAAGGCTACGTCCA
GGAGCGCACCATCTTCTTCAAGGACGACGGCAACTACAAGACCCGCGCCGAGGTGAAGTTCGAGGGCGAC
ACCCTGGTGAACCGCATCGAGCTGAAGGGCATCGACTTCAAGGAGGACGGCAACATCCTGGGGCACAAGC
TGGAGTACAACTACAACAGCCACAACGTCTATATCATGGCCGACAAGCAGAAGAACGGCATCAAGGTGAA
CTTCAAGATCCGCCACAACATCGAGGACGGCAGCGTGCAGCTCGCCGACCACTACCAGCAGAACACCCCC
ATCGGCGACGGCCCCGTGCTGCTGCCCGACAACCACTACCTGAGCACCCAGTCCGCCCTGAGCAAAGACC
CCAACGAGAAGCGCGATCACATGGTCCTGCTGGAGTTCGTGACCGCCGCCGGGATCACTCTCGGCATGGA
CGAGCTGTACAAGTCCGGACTCAGATCTCGAGCTCAAGCTTCCATGAAGCCAGGATTCAGTCCCCGTGGG
GGTGGCTTTGGCGGCCGAGGGGGCTTTGGTGACCGTGGTGGTCGTGGAGGCCGAGGGGGCTTTGGCGGGG
GCCGAGGTCGAGGCGGAGGCTTTAGAGGTCGTGGACGAGGAGGAGGTGGAGGCGGCGGCGGCGGTGGAGG
AGGAGGAAGAGGTGGTGGAGGCTTCCATTCTGGTGGCAACCGGGGTCGTGGTCGGGGAGGAAAAAGAGGA
AACCAGTCGGGGAAGAATGTGATGGTGGAGCCGCATCGGCATGAGGGTGTCTTCATTTGTCGAGGAAAGG
AAGATGCACTGGTCACCAAGAACCTGGTCCCTGGGGAATCAGTTTATGGAGAGAAGAGAGTCTCGATTTC
GGAAGGAGATGACAAAATTGAGTACCGAGCCTGGAACCCCTTCCGCTCCAAGCTAGCAGCAGCAATCCTG
GGTGGTGTGGACCAGATCCACATCAAACCGGGGGCTAAGGTTCTCTACCTCGGGGCTGCCTCGGGCACCA
CGGTCTCCCATGTCTCTGACATCGTTGGTCCGGATGGTCTAGTCTATGCAGTCGAGTTCTCCCACCGCTC
TGGCCGTGACCTCATTAACTTGGCCAAGAAGAGGACCAACATCATTCCTGTGATCGAGGATGCTCGACAC
CCACACAAATACCGCATGCTCATCGCAATGGTGGATGTGATCTTTGCTGATGTGGCCCAGCCAGACCAGA
CCCGGATTGTGGCCCTGAATGCCCACACCTTCCTGCGTAATGGAGGACACTTTGTGATTTCCATTAAGGC
CAACTGCATTGACTCCACAGCCTCAGCCGAGGCCGTGTTTGCCTCCGAAGTGAAAAAGATGCAACAGGAG
AACATGAAGCCGCAGGAGCAGTTGACCCTTGAGCCATATGAAAGAGACCATGCCGTGGTCGTGGGAGTGT
ACAGGCCACCCCCCAAGGTGAAGAACCTAGAGGATCTGCCCCTCTCCCTCCCCCCCCCCTAACGTTACTG
GCCGAAGCCGCTTGGAATAAGGCCGGTGTGCGTTTGTCTATATGTTATTTTCCACCATATTGCCGTCTTT
TGGCAATGTGAGGGCCCGGAAACCTGGCCCTGTCTTCTTGACGAGCATTCCTAGGGGTCTTTCCCCTCTC
GCCAAAGGAATGCAAGGTCTGTTGAATGTCGTGAAGGAAGCAGTTCCTCTGGAAGCTTCTTGAAGACAAA
CAACGTCTGTAGCGACCCTTTGCAGGCAGCGGAACCCCCCACCTGGCGACAGGTGCCTCTGCGGCCAAAA
GCCACGTGTATAAGATACACCTGCAAAGGCGGCACAACCCCAGTGCCACGTTGTGAGTTGGATAGTTGTG
GAAAGAGTCAAATGGCTCTCCTCAAGCGTATTCAACAATGGGCTGAAGGATGCCCAGAAGGTACCCCATT
GTATGGGATCTGATCTGGGGCCTCGGTGCACATGCTTTACATGTGTTTAGTCGAGGTTAAAAAAACGTCT
AGGCCCCCCGAACCACGGGGACGTGGTTTTCCTTTGAAAAACACGATGATAAGGATCCACCGGAGCTTAC
CATGACCGAGTACAAGCCCACGGTGCGCCTCGCCACCCGCGACGACGTCCCCAGGGCCGTACGCACCCTC
GCCGCCGCGTTCGCCGACTACCCCGCCACGCGCCACACCGTCGATCCGGACCGCCACATCGAGCGGGTCA
CCGAGCTGCAAGAACTCTTCCTCACGCGCGTCGGGCTCGACATCGGCAAGGTGTGGGTCGCGGACGACGG
CGCCGCGGTGGCGGTCTGGACCACGCCGGAGAGCGTCGAAGCGGGGGCGGTGTTCGCCGAGATCGGCCCG
CGCATGGCCGAGTTGAGCGGTTCCCGGCTGGCCGCGCAGCAACAGATGGAAGGCCTCCTGGCGCCGCACC
GGCCCAAGGAGCCCGCGTGGTTCCTGGCCACCGTCGGCGTCTCGCCCGACCACCAGGGCAAGGGTCTGGG
CAGCGCCGTCGTGCTCCCCGGAGTGGAGGCGGCCGAGCGCGCCGGGGTGCCCGCCTTCCTGGAGACCTCC
GCGCCCCGCAACCTCCCCTTCTACGAGCGGCTCGGCTTCACCGTCACCGCCGACGTCGAGGTGCCCGAAG
GACCGCGCACCTGGTGCATGACCCGCAAGCCCGGTGCCTGACGCCCATCGATAGATCCTAATCAACCTCT
GGATTACAAAATTTGTGAAAGATTGACTGGTATTCTTAACTATGTTGCTCCTTTTACGCTATGTGGATAC
GCTGCTTTAATGCCTTTGTATCATGCTATTGCTTCCCGTATGGCTTTCATTTTCTCCTCCTTGTATAAAT
CCTGGTTGCTGTCTCTTTATGAGGAGTTGTGGCCCGTTGTCAGGCAACGTGGCGTGGTGTGCACTGTGTT
TGCTGACGCAACCCCCACTGGTTGGGGCATTGCCACCACCTGTCAGCTCCTTTCCGGGACTTTCGCTTTC
CCCCTCCCTATTGCCACGGCGGAACTCATCGCCGCCTGCCTTGCCCGCTGCTGGACAGGGGCTCGGCTGT
TGGGCACTGACAATTCCGTGGTGTTGTCGGGGAAATCATCGTCCTTTCCTTGGCTGCTCGCCTGTGTTGC
CACCTGGATTCTGCGCGGGACGTCCTTCTGCTACGTCCCTTCGGCCCTCAATCCAGCGGACCTTCCTTCC
CGCGGCCTGCTGCCGGCTCTGCGGCCTCTTCCGCGTCTTCGCCTTCGCCCTCAGACGAGTCGGATCTCCC
TTTGGGCCGCCTCCCCGCCTGAGATCCTTTAAGACCAATGACTTACAAGGCAGCTGTAGATCTTAGCCAC
TTTTTAAAAGAAAAGGGGGGACTGGAAGGGCTAATTCACTCCCAACGAAGACAAGATCTGCTTTTTGCTT
GTACTGGGTCTCTCTGGTTAGACCAGATCTGAGCCTGGGAGCTCTCTGGCTAACTAGGGAACCCACTGCT
TAAGCCTCAATAAAGCTTGCCTTGAGTGCTTCAAGTAGTGTGTGCCCGTCTGTTGTGTGACTCTGGTAAC
TAGAGATCCCTCAGACCCTTTTAGTCAGTGTGGAAAATCTCTAGCAGTAGTAGTTCATGTCATCTTATTA
TTCAGTATTTATAACTTGCAAAGAAATGAATATCAGAGAGTGAGAGGCCCGGGTTAATTAAGGAAAGGGC
TAGATCATTCTTGAAGACGAAAGGGCCTCGTGATACGCCTATTTTTATAGGTTAATGTCATGATAATAAT
GGTTTCTTAGACGTCAGGTGGCACTTTTCGGGGAAATGTGCGCGGAACCCCTATTTGTTTATTTTTCTAA
ATACATTCAAATATGTATCCGCTCATGAGACAATAACCCTGATAAATGCTTCAATAATATTGAAAAAGGA
AGAGTATGAGTATTCAACATTTCCGTGTCGCCCTTATTCCCTTTTTTGCGGCATTTTGCCTTCCTGTTTT
TGCTCACCCAGAAACGCTGGTGAAAGTAAAAGATGCTGAAGATCAGTTGGGTGCACGAGTGGGTTACATC
GAACTGGATCTCAACAGCGGTAAGATCCTTGAGAGTTTTCGCCCCGAAGAACGTTTTCCAATGATGAGCA
CTTTTAAAGTTCTGCTATGTGGCGCGGTATTATCCCGTGTTGACGCCGGGCAAGAGCAACTCGGTCGCCG
CATACACTATTCTCAGAATGACTTGGTTGAGTACTCACCAGTCACAGAAAAGCATCTTACGGATGGCATG
ACAGTAAGAGAATTATGCAGTGCTGCCATAACCATGAGTGATAACACTGCGGCCAACTTACTTCTGACAA
CGATCGGAGGACCGAAGGAGCTAACCGCTTTTTTGCACAACATGGGGGATCATGTAACTCGCCTTGATCG
TTGGGAACCGGAGCTGAATGAAGCCATACCAAACGACGAGCGTGACACCACGATGCCTGTAGCAATGGCA
ACAACGTTGCGCAAACTATTAACTGGCGAACTACTTACTCTAGCTTCCCGGCAACAATTAATAGACTGGA
TGGAGGCGGATAAAGTTGCAGGACCACTTCTGCGCTCGGCCCTTCCGGCTGGCTGGTTTATTGCTGATAA
ATCTGGAGCCGGTGAGCGTGGGTCTCGCGGTATCATTGCAGCACTGGGGCCAGATGGTAAGCCCTCCCGT
ATCGTAGTTATCTACACGACGGGGAGTCAGGCAACTATGGATGAACGAAATAGACAGATCGCTGAGATAG
GTGCCTCACTGATTAAGCATTGGTAACTGTCAGACCAAGTTTACTCATATATACTTTAGATTGATTTAAA
ACTTCATTTTTAATTTAAAAGGATCTAGGTGAAGATCCTTTTTGATAATCTCATGACCAAAATCCCTTAA
CGTGAGTTTTCGTTCCACTGAGCGTCAGACCCCGTAGAAAAGATCAAAGGATCTTCTTGAGATCCTTTTT
TTCTGCGCGTAATCTGCTGCTTGCAAACAAAAAAACCACCGCTACCAGCGGTGGTTTGTTTGCCGGATCA
AGAGCTACCAACTCTTTTTCCGAAGGTAACTGGCTTCAGCAGAGCGCAGATACCAAATACTGTTCTTCTA
GTGTAGCCGTAGTTAGGCCACCACTTCAAGAACTCTGTAGCACCGCCTACATACCTCGCTCTGCTAATCC
TGTTACCAGTGGCTGCTGCCAGTGGCGATAAGTCGTGTCTTACCGGGTTGGACTCAAGACGATAGTTACC
GGATAAGGCGCAGCGGTCGGGCTGAACGGGGGGTTCGTGCACACAGCCCAGCTTGGAGCGAACGACCTAC
ACCGAACTGAGATACCTACAGCGTGAGCTATGAGAAAGCGCCACGCTTCCCGAAGGGAGAAAGGCGGACA
GGTATCCGGTAAGCGGCAGGGTCGGAACAGGAGAGCGCACGAGGGAGCTTCCAGGGGGAAACGCCTGGTA
TCTTTATAGTCCTGTCGGGTTTCGCCACCTCTGACTTGAGCGTCGATTTTTGTGATGCTCGTCAGGGGGG
CGGAGCCTATGGAAAAACGCCAGCAACGCGGCCTTTTTACGGTTCCTGGCCTTTTGCTGGCCTTTTGCTC
ACATGTTCTTTCCTGCGTTATCCCCTGATTCTGTGGATAACCGTATTACCGCCTTTGAGTGAGCTGATAC
CGCTCGCCGCAGCCGAACGACCGAGCGCAGCGAGTCAGTGAGCGAGGAAGCGGAAGAGCGCCCAATACGC
AAACCGCCTCTCCCCGCGCGTTGGCCGATTCATTAATGCAGCAAGCTCATGGCTGACTAATTTTTTTTAT
TTATGCAGAGGCCGAGGCCGCCTCGGCCTCTGAGCTATTCCAGAAGTAGTGAGGAGGCTTTTTTGGAGGC
CTAGGCTTTTGCAAAAAGCTCCCCGTGGCACGACAGGTTTCCCGACTGGAAAGCGGGCAGTGAGCGCAAC
GCAATTAATGTGAGTTAGCTCACTCATTAGGCACCCCAGGCTTTACACTTTATGCTTCCGGCTCGTATGT
TGTGTGGAATTGTGAGCGGATAACAATTTCACACAGGAAACAGCTATGACATGATTACGAATTTCACAAA
TAAAGCATTTTTTTCACTGCATTCTAGTTGTGGTTTGTCCAAACTCATCAATGTATCTTATCATGTCTGG
ATCAACTGGATAACTCAAGCTAACCAAAATCATCCCAAACTTCCCACCCCATACCCTATTACCACTGCCA
ATTACCTGTGGTTTCATTTACTCTAAACCTGTGATTCCTCTGAATTATTTTCATTTTAAAGAAATTGTAT
TTGTTAAATATGTACTACAAACTTAGTAGT
